>Addgene plasmid #202889 | Salsa-BC48-P1D12 | addgene full sequence | sequence record 413431 | Addgene NGS Result
AGCGCCCAATACGCAAACCGCCTCTCCCCGCGCGTTGGCCGATTCATTAATGCAGTCGAGGGATCTCCAT
AAGAGAAGAGGGACAGCTATGACTGGGAGTAGTCAGGAGAGGAGGAAAAATCTGGCTAGTAAAACATGTA
AGGAAAATTTTAGGGATGTTAAAGAAAAAAATAACACAAAACAAAATATAAAAAAAATCTAACCTCAAGT
CAAGGCTTTTCTATGGAATAAGGAATGGACAGCAGGGGGCTGTTTCATATACTGATGACCTCTTTATAGC
CAACCTTTGTTCATGGCAGCCAGCATATGGGCATATGTTGCCAAACTCTAAACCAAATACTCATTCTGAT
GTTTTAAATGATTTGCCCTCCCATATGTCCTTCCGAGTGAGAGACACAAAAAATTCCAACACACTATTGC
AATGAAAATAAATTTCCTTTATTAGCCAGAAGTCAGATGCTCAAGGGGCTTCATGATGTCCCCATAATTT
TTGGCAGAGGGAAAAAGATCGATCTCAGTGGTATTTGTGAGCCAGGGCATTGGCCACACCAGCCACCACC
TTCTGATAGGCAGCCTGCACCTGAGGAGTGAATTCTTTGCCAAAATGATGAGACAGCACAACAACCAGCA
CGTTGCCCAGGAGCTGTAGGAAAGAGAAGAAGGCATGAACATGGTTAGCAGAGGGGCCCGGTTTGGACTC
AGAGTATTTTATCCTCATCTCAAACAGTGTATATCATTGTAACCATAAAGAGAAAGGCAGGATGATGACC
AGGGTGTAGTTGTTTCTACCAATAAGAATATTTCCACGCCAGCCAGAATTTATATGCAGAAATATTCTAC
CTTATCATTTAATTATAACAATTGTTCTCTAAAACTGTGCTGAAGTACAATATAATATACCCTGATTGCC
TTGAAAAAAAAGTGATTAGAGAAAGTACTTACAATCTGACAAATAAACAAAAGTGAATTTAAAAATTCGT
TACAAATGCAAGCTAAAGTTTAACGAAAAAGTTACAGAAAATGAAAAGAAAATAAGAGGAGACAATGGTT
GTCAACAGAGTAGAAAGTGAAAGAAACAAAATTATCATGAGGGTCCATGGTGATACAAGGGACATCTTCC
CATTCTAAACAACACCCTGAAAACTTTGCCCCCTCCATATAACATGAATTTTACAATAGCGAAAAAGAAA
GAACAATCAAGGGTCCCCAAACTCACCCTGAAGTTCTCAGCTCTAGAGATATCGTCGAGGCCGCGCTAGC
GTTTAAACTGTCGACCTTAATTAAGAGATCTGCTCGAGGCGCGTCAGCTGACTAGAGGATCCCCGGGTAC
CGAGCTCGAATTCGGGGCCGCGGAGGCTGGATCGGTCCCGGTGTCTTCTATGGAGGTCAAAACAGCGTGG
ATGGCGTCTCCAGGCGATCTGACGGTTCACTAAACGAGCTCTGCTTATATAGGCCTCCCACCGTACACGC
CTACCTCGACCCGGGTACCGAGCTCGACTTTCACTTTTCTCTATCACTGATAGGGAGTGGTAAACTCGAC
TTTCACTTTTCTCTATCACTGATAGGGAGTGGTAAACTCGACTTTCACTTTTCTCTATCACTGATAGGGA
GTGGTAAACTCGACTTTCACTTTTCTCTATCACTGATAGGGAGTGGTAAACTCGACTTTCACTTTTCTCT
ATCACTGATAGGGAGTGGTAAACTCGACCTATATAAGCAGAGCTCGTTTAGTGAACCGTCAGATCGCCTG
GAGACGCCATCCACGCTGTTTTGACCTCCATAGAAGACACCGGGACCGATCCAGCCTCCGCGGCCCCGAA
TTCCTGCAGCGGCCGCTCTAGAACTAGTGGATCCCCGCGGATGGTGAGCAAGGGCGAGGAGCTGTTCACC
GGGGTGGTGCCCATCCTGGTCGAGCTGGACGGCGACGTAAACGGCCACAAGTTCAGCGTGTCCGGCGAGG
GCGAGGGCGATGCCACCTACGGCAAGCTGACCCTGAAGTTCATCTGCACCACCGGCAAGCTGCCCGTGCC
CTGGCCCACCCTCGTGACCACCCTGACCTACGGCGTGCAGTGCTTCAGCCGCTACCCCGACCACATGAAG
CAGCACGACTTCTTCAAGTCCGCCATGCCCGAAGGCTACGTCCAGGAGCGCACCATCTTCTTCAAGGACG
ACGGCAACTACAAGACCCGCGCCGAGGTGAAGTTCGAGGGCGACACCCTGGTGAACCGCATCGAGCTGAA
GGGCATCGACTTCAAGGAGGACGGCAACATCCTGGGGCACAAGCTGGAGTACAACTACAACAGCCACAAC
GTCTATATCATGGCCGACAAGCAGAAGAACGGCATCAAGGTGAACTTCAAGATCCGCCACAACATCGAGG
ACGGCAGCGTGCAGCTCGCCGACCACTACCAGCAGAACACCCCCATCGGCGACGGCCCCGTGCTGCTGCC
CGACAACCACTACCTGAGCACCCAGTCCGCCCTGAGCAAAGACCCCAACGAGAAGCGCGATCACATGGTC
CTGCTGGAGTTCGTGACCGCCGCCGGGATCACTCTCGGCATGGACGAGCTGTACAAGTAACGGTAATGTG
GAATTCGATATCAAGCTTGTCGACCTAGTTCTAGAGGATCCAGACATGATAAGATACATTGATGAGTTTG
GACAAACCACAACTAGAATGCAGTGAAAAAAATGCTTTATTTGTGAAATTTGTGATGCTATTGCTTTATT
TGTAACCATTATAAGCTGCAATAAACAAGTTAACAACAACAATTGCATTCATTTTATGTTTCAGGTTCAG
GGGGAGGTGTGGGAGGTTTTTTAAAGCAAGTAAAACCTCTACAAATGTGGTATGGCTGATTATGATCCTG
CAAGCCTCGTCGTCCTGGCCGGACCACGCTATCTGTGCAAGGTCCCCGGCCCCGGACGCGCGCTCCATGA
GCAGAGCGCCCGCCGCCGAGGCGAAGACTCGGGCGGCGCCCTGCCCGTCCCACCAGGTCAACAGGCGGTA
ACCGGCCTCTTCATCGGGAATGCGCGCGACCTTCAGCATCGCCGGCATGTCCCCCTGGCGGACGGGAAGT
ATCCAGCTCGACCAAGCTGGCCGCGTCGAGTGAAGACGAAAGGGCCTCGTGATACGCCTATTTTTATAGG
TTAATGTCATGATAATAATGGTTTCTTAGACGTCAGGTGGCACTTTTCGGGGAAATGTGCGCGGAACCCC
TATTTGTTTATTTTTCTAAATACATTCAAATATGTATCCGCTCATGAGACAATAACCCTGATAAATGCTT
CAATAATATTGAAAAAGGAAGAGTATGAGTATTCAACATTTCCGTGTCGCCCTTATTCCCTTTTTTGCGG
CATTTTGCCTTCCTGTTTTTGCTCACCCAGAAACGCTGGTGAAAGTAAAAGATGCTGAAGATCAGTTGGG
TGCACGAGTGGGTTACATCGAACTGGATCTCAACAGCGGTAAGATCCTTGAGAGTTTTCGCCCCGAAGAA
CGTTTTCCAATGATGAGCACTTTTAAAGTTCTGCTATGTGGCGCGGTATTATCCCGTGTTGACGCCGGGC
AAGAGCAACTCGGTCGCCGCATACACTATTCTCAGAATGACTTGGTTGAGTACTCACCAGTCACAGAAAA
GCATCTTACGGATGGCATGACAGTAAGAGAATTATGCAGTGCTGCCATAACCATGAGTGATAACACTGCG
GCCAACTTACTTCTGACAACGATCGGAGGACCGAAGGAGCTAACCGCTTTTTTGCACAACATGGGGGATC
ATGTAACTCGCCTTGATCGTTGGGAACCGGAGCTGAATGAAGCCATACCAAACGACGAGCGTGACACCAC
GATGCCTGTAGCAATGGCAACAACGTTGCGCAAACTATTAACTGGCGAACTACTTACTCTAGCTTCCCGG
CAACAATTAATAGACTGGATGGAGGCGGATAAAGTTGCAGGACCACTTCTGCGCTCGGCCCTTCCGGCTG
GCTGGTTTATTGCTGATAAATCTGGAGCCGGTGAGCGTGGGTCTCGCGGTATCATTGCAGCACTGGGGCC
AGATGGTAAGCCCTCCCGTATCGTAGTTATCTACACGACGGGGAGTCAGGCAACTATGGATGAACGAAAT
AGACAGATCGCTGAGATAGGTGCCTCACTGATTAAGCATTGGTAACTGTCAGACCAAGTTTACTCATATA
TACTTTAGATTGATTTAAAACTTCATTTTTAATTTAAAAGGATCTAGGTGAAGATCCTTTTTGATAATCT
CATGACCAAAATCCCTTAACGTGAGTTTTCGTTCCACTGAGCGTCAGACCCCGTAGAAAAGATCAAAGGA
TCTTCTTGAGATCCTTTTTTTCTGCGCGTAATCTGCTGCTTGCAAACAAAAAAACCACCGCTACCAGCGG
TGGTTTGTTTGCCGGATCAAGAGCTACCAACTCTTTTTCCGAAGGTAACTGGCTTCAGCAGAGCGCAGAT
ACCAAATACTGTTCTTCTAGTGTAGCCGTAGTTAGGCCACCACTTCAAGAACTCTGTAGCACCGCCTACA
TACCTCGCTCTGCTAATCCTGTTACCAGTGGCTGCTGCCAGTGGCGATAAGTCGTGTCTTACCGGGTTGG
ACTCAAGACGATAGTTACCGGATAAGGCGCAGCGGTCGGGCTGAACGGGGGGTTCGTGCACACAGCCCAG
CTTGGAGCGAACGACCTACACCGAACTGAGATACCTACAGCGTGAGCTATGAGAAAGCGCCACGCTTCCC
GAAGGGAGAAAGGCGGACAGGTATCCGGTAAGCGGCAGGGTCGGAACAGGAGAGCGCACGAGGGAGCTTC
CAGGGGGAAACGCCTGGTATCTTTATAGTCCTGTCGGGTTTCGCCACCTCTGACTTGAGCGTCGATTTTT
GTGATGCTCGTCAGGGGGGCGGAGCCTATGGAAAAACGCCAGCAACGCGGCCTTTTTACGGTTCCTGGCC
TTTTGCTGGCCTTTTGCTCACATGTTCTTTCCTGCGTTATCCCCTGATTCTGTGGATAACCGTATTACCG
CCTTTGAGTGAGCTGATACCGCTCGCCGCAGCCGAACGACCGAGCGCAGCGAGTCAGTGAGCGAGGAAGC
GGAAG
Features (pLannotate 1.2.2; 17 found; start..end, strand, type, name):
      2..55      +  CDS            lacI (fragment): lac repressor; lacI; The lac repressor binds to the lac operator to inhibit transcription in E. coli. This inhibition can be relieved by adding lactose or isopropyl-β-D-thiogalactopyranoside (IPTG).
    388..443     -  polyA_signal   β-globin poly(A) signal: rabbit β-globin polyadenylation signal (Gil and Proudfoot, 1987)
    518..640     -  CDS            HBB: HBB_COLGU - Experimental evidence at transcript level: Swiss-Prot protein existence level 2. Involved in oxygen transport from the lung to the various peripheral tissues. From Colobus guereza (Mantled guereza) (Eastern black-and-white colobus monkey).
    644..1216    -  intron         β-globin intron: intron from rabbit β-globin gene
   1312..1343    -  misc_feature   MCS (fragment): pUC18/19 multiple cloning site
   1437..1475    -  promoter       minimal CMV promoter: human cytomegalovirus (CMV) immediate early promoter
   1493..1708    -  protein_bind   tetracycline response element (fragment): contains seven copies of the tetracycline operator tetO tetracycline repressor TetR
   1708..1753    +  promoter       TRE3GV promoter (fragment): 3rd-generation Tet-responsive promoter that can be activated by binding of Tet-On® 3G, optimized for retroviral and lentiviral vectors
   1829..1856    +  misc_feature   MCS (fragment): pBluescript multiple cloning site
   1861..2580    +  CDS            EGFP: the original enhanced GFP (Yang et al., 1996) mammalian codon-optimized
   2590..2613    +  misc_feature   MCS (fragment): pBluescript multiple cloning site
   2627..2761    -  polyA_signal   SV40 poly(A) signal: SV40 polyadenylation signal
   2784..2867    -  CDS            large T antigen (fragment): large T antigen from SV40 (simian virus 40)
   2861..3091    -  CDS            str (fragment): STR_KLEPN - Protein inferred from homology: Swiss-Prot protein existence level 3. The aminoglycoside phosphotransferases achieve inactivation of their antibiotic substrates by phosphorylation. From Klebsiella pneumoniae.
   3210..3314    +  promoter       AmpR promoter: bla
   3315..4175    +  CDS            AmpR: β-lactamase; bla; confers resistance to ampicillin, carbenicillin, and related antibiotics
   4346..4934    +  rep_origin     ori: high-copy-number ColE1/pMB1/pBR322/pUC origin of replication
