[The description below was written by a language model from this plasmid's Addgene catalogue record and pLannotate feature annotations shown in this document.]
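Description:
Salsa-BC48-P1D12 is a 5.1 kb mammalian expression plasmid built on the pCER206 backbone, one member of a set of barcoded reporter plasmids made for PRESTO-Salsa, a highly multiplexed GPCR bioactivity screening platform. It is propagated in E. coli as a high-copy plasmid through a ColE1/pUC-type origin and selected with ampicillin via the β-lactamase gene under its own promoter. No mammalian selection marker is annotated; the short lacI, SV40 large T antigen and aminoglycoside phosphotransferase matches are fragments that appear to be backbone remnants rather than functional genes.

The payload is a synthetic insert of about 730 bp, EGFP/BC48, placed under a tetracycline response element. The feature table shows mammalian codon-optimised EGFP downstream of a Tet-responsive promoter fragment and followed by an SV40 polyadenylation signal. The barcode itself (BC48) is not annotated as a separate feature, but the BsrGI and HindIII cloning sites and the short polylinker stretch after the EGFP coding region suggest it lies at the 3′ end of the reporter transcript. The tetO array appears to be bidirectional: on the opposite strand it is flanked by a minimal CMV promoter leading into a polylinker fragment, a rabbit β-globin intron with an adjoining globin exon fragment, and a β-globin poly(A) signal, with no coding insert annotated in that arm.

TRE promoters are silent until a tetracycline-controlled transactivator binds. In a reporter of this kind, receptor activation that releases such a transactivator would therefore drive a transcript carrying both EGFP and a unique barcode. That would let many receptor-specific reporters be pooled and read out by sequencing, although the record itself states only that this is a barcoded reporter for PRESTO-Salsa.
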