Addgene plasmid #202889: Salsa-BC48-P1D12
Purpose: Expression of barcoded reporter plasmid for PRESTO-Salsa; EGFP/BC48
Depositing lab: Noah Palm. Depositing organization: Yale University. Publication: Highly multiplexed bioactivity screening reveals human and microbiota metabolome-GPCRome interactions. Chen H, Rosen CE, Gonzalez-Hernandez JA, Song D, Potempa J, Ring AM, Palm NW. Cell. 2023 Jul 6;186(14):3095-3110.e19. doi: 10.1016/j.cell.2023.05.024. Epub 2023 Jun 14. PubMed 37321219.
Backbone
  Vector backbone: pCER206
  Vector type: Mammalian Expression
Growth in bacteria
  Bacterial resistance: Ampicillin, 100 μg/mL
  Growth temperature: 37°C
  Growth strain: DH5alpha
  Copy number: High Copy
Gene/Insert
  Gene/Insert name: EGFP/BC48
  Species: Synthetic
  Insert size (bp): 730
  Promoter: Tet Response Element (TRE)
  Cloning method: Restriction Enzyme; 5′ cloning site BsrGI (not destroyed); 3′ cloning site HindIII (not destroyed)
  Sequencing primers: 5′ Custom primer (GAAGCGCGATCACATGG)
Terms and licenses: Academic/Nonprofit Terms; Industry Terms: Not Available to Industry
How to cite: Salsa-BC48-P1D12 was a gift from Noah Palm (Addgene plasmid # 202889 ; http://n2t.net/addgene:202889 ; RRID:Addgene_202889)
