>Addgene plasmid #202889 | Salsa-BC48-P1D12 | depositor partial sequence | sequence record 393762 | BC48
CGGTAATGTG
